>Addgene plasmid #208077 | pRSF- RPA4 (MSW#716) | addgene full sequence | sequence record 413082 | Addgene NGS Result
GCGCCAGGGTGGTTTTTCTTTTCACCAGTGAGACGGGCAACAGCTGATTGCCCTTCACCGCCTGGCCCTG
AGAGAGTTGCAGCAAGCGGTCCACGCTGGTTTGCCCCAGCAGGCGAAAATCCTGTTTGATGGTGGTTAAC
GGCGGGATATAACATGAGCTGTCTTCGGTATCGTCGTATCCCACTACCGAGATGTCCGCACCAACGCGCA
GCCCGGACTCGGTAATGGCGCGCATTGCGCCCAGCGCCATCTGATCGTTGGCAACCAGCATCGCAGTGGG
AACGATGCCCTCATTCAGCATTTGCATGGTTTGTTGAAAACCGGACATGGCACTCCAGTCGCCTTCCCGT
TCCGCTATCGGCTGAATTTGATTGCGAGTGAGATATTTATGCCAGCCAGCCAGACGCAGACGCGCCGAGA
CAGAACTTAATGGGCCCGCTAACAGCGCGATTTGCTGGTGACCCAATGCGACCAGATGCTCCACGCCCAG
TCGCGTACCGTCTTCATGGGAGAAAATAATACTGTTGATGGGTGTCTGGTCAGAGACATCAAGAAATAAC
GCCGGAACATTAGTGCAGGCAGCTTCCACAGCAATGGCATCCTGGTCATCCAGCGGATAGTTAATGATCA
GCCCACTGACGCGTTGCGCGAGAAGATTGTGCACCGCCGCTTTACAGGCTTCGACGCCGCTTCGTTCTAC
CATCGACACCACCACGCTGGCACCCAGTTGATCGGCGCGAGATTTAATCGCCGCGACAATTTGCGACGGC
GCGTGCAGGGCCAGACTGGAGGTGGCAACGCCAATCAGCAACGACTGTTTGCCCGCCAGTTGTTGTGCCA
CGCGGTTGGGAATGTAATTCAGCTCCGCCATCGCCGCTTCCACTTTTTCCCGCGTTTTCGCAGAAACGTG
GCTGGCCTGGTTCACCACGCGGGAAACGGTCTGATAAGAGACACCGGCATACTCTGCGACATCGTATAAC
GTTACTGGTTTCACATTCACCACCCTGAATTGACTCTCTTCCGGGCGCTATCATGCCATACCGCGAAAGG
TTTTGCGCCATTCGATGGTGTCCGGGATCTCGACGCTCTCCCTTATGCGACTCCTGCATTAGGAAATTAA
TACGACTCACTATAGGGGAATTGTGAGCGGATAACAATTCCCCTGTAGAAATAATTTTGTTTAACTTTAA
TAAGGAGATATACCATGGGCAGCAGCCATCACCATCATCACCACAGCCAGGATCCGAATTCGAGCTCGGC
GCGCCTGCAGGTCGACAAGCTTGCGGCCGCATAATGCTTAAGTCGAACAGAAAGTAATCGTATTGTACAC
GGCCGCATAATCGAAATTAATACGACTCACTATAGGGGAATTGTGAGCGGATAACAATTCCCCATCTTAG
TATATTAGTTAAGTATAAGAAGGAGATATACATAATGAGTAAGAGTGGGTTTGGGAGCTATGGCAGCATT
TCTGCTGCTGATGGAGCGAGTGGAGGCAGTGACCAACTGTGTGAGAGAGATGCAACTCCTGCTATTAAGA
CCCAAAGACCTAAGGTCCGAATTCAGGACGTTGTACCGTGTAACGTGAACCAGCTACTCAGCTCTACTGT
GTTTGACCCTGTGTTCAAGGTTAGGGGAATTATAGTTTCCCAGGTCTCCATCGTGGGGGTAATCAGAGGG
GCAGAGAAGGCTTCAAATCACATTTGTTACAAAATTGATGATATGACCGCGAAACCAATCGAGGCCCGAC
AGTGGTTTGGTAGAGAGAAAGTCAAGCAGGTGACTCCATTGTCAGTCGGAGTATATGTCAAAGTGTTTGG
TATCCTCAAATGTCCCACGGGAACAAAGAGCCTTGAGGTATTGAAAATTCATGTCCTAGAGGACATGAAC
GAGTTCACCGTGCATATTCTGGAAACGGTCAATGCACACATGATGCTGGATAAAGCCCGTCGTGATACCA
CTGTAGAAAGTGTGCCTGTGTCTCCATCAGAAGTGAATGATGCTGGGGATAACGATGAGAGTCACCGCAA
TTTCATCCAGGACGAAGTGCTGCGTTTGATTCATGAGTGTCCTCATCAGGAAGGGAAGAGCATCCATGAG
CTCCGGGCTCAGCTCTGCGACCTTAGCGTCAAGGCCATCAAGGAAGCGATTGATTATCTGACCGTTGAGG
GCCACATCTATCCCACTGTGGATCGGGAGCATTTTAAGTCTGCTGATTGAGGTACCCTCGAGTCTGGTAA
AGAAACCGCTGCTGCGAAATTTGAACGCCAGCACATGGACTCGTCTACTAGCGCAGCTTAATTAACCTAG
GCTGCTGCCACCGCTGAGCAATAACTAGCATAACCCCTTGGGGCCTCTAAACGGGTCTTGAGGGGTTTTT
TGCTGAAACCTCAGGCATTTGAGAAGCACACGGTCACACTGCTTCCGGTAGTCAATAAACCGGTAAACCA
GCAATAGACATAAGCGGCTATTTAACGACCCTGCCCTGAACCGACGACAAGCTGACGACCGGGTCTCCGC
AAGTGGCACTTTTCGGGGAAATGTGCGCGGAACCCCTATTTGTTTATTTTTCTAAATACATTCAAATATG
TATCCGCTCATGAATTAATTCTTAGAAAAACTCATCGAGCATCAAATGAAACTGCAATTTATTCATATCA
GGATTATCAATACCATATTTTTGAAAAAGCCGTTTCTGTAATGAAGGAGAAAACTCACCGAGGCAGTTCC
ATAGGATGGCAAGATCCTGGTATCGGTCTGCGATTCCGACTCGTCCAACATCAATACAACCTATTAATTT
CCCCTCGTCAAAAATAAGGTTATCAAGTGAGAAATCACCATGAGTGACGACTGAATCCGGTGAGAATGGC
AAAAGTTTATGCATTTCTTTCCAGACTTGTTCAACAGGCCAGCCATTACGCTCGTCATCAAAATCACTCG
CATCAACCAAACCGTTATTCATTCGTGATTGCGCCTGAGCGAGACGAAATACGCGGTCGCTGTTAAAAGG
ACAATTACAAACAGGAATCGAATGCAACCGGCGCAGGAACACTGCCAGCGCATCAACAATATTTTCACCT
GAATCAGGATATTCTTCTAATACCTGGAATGCTGTTTTCCCGGGGATCGCAGTGGTGAGTAACCATGCAT
CATCAGGAGTACGGATAAAATGCTTGATGGTCGGAAGAGGCATAAATTCCGTCAGCCAGTTTAGTCTGAC
CATCTCATCTGTAACATCATTGGCAACGCTACCTTTGCCATGTTTCAGAAACAACTCTGGCGCATCGGGC
TTCCCATACAATCGATAGATTGTCGCACCTGATTGCCCGACATTATCGCGAGCCCATTTATACCCATATA
AATCAGCATCCATGTTGGAATTTAATCGCGGCCTAGAGCAAGACGTTTCCCGTTGAATATGGCTCATACT
CTTCCTTTTTCAATATTATTGAAGCATTTATCAGGGTTATTGTCTCATGAGCGGATACATATTTGAATGT
ATTTAGAAAAATAAACAAATAGGCATGCAGCGCTCTTCCGCTTCCTCGCTCACTGACTCGCTACGCTCGG
TCGTTCGACTGCGGCGAGCGGTGTCAGCTCACTCAAAAGCGGTAATACGGTTATCCACAGAATCAGGGGA
TAAAGCCGGAAAGAACATGTGAGCAAAAAGCAAAGCACCGGAAGAAGCCAACGCCGCAGGCGTTTTTCCA
TAGGCTCCGCCCCCCTGACGAGCATCACAAAAATCGACGCTCAAGCCAGAGGTGGCGAAACCCGACAGGA
CTATAAAGATACCAGGCGTTTCCCCCTGGAAGCTCCCTCGTGCGCTCTCCTGTTCCGACCCTGCCGCTTA
CCGGATACCTGTCCGCCTTTCTCCCTTCGGGAAGCGTGGCGCTTTCTCATAGCTCACGCTGTTGGTATCT
CAGTTCGGTGTAGGTCGTTCGCTCCAAGCTGGGCTGTGTGCACGAACCCCCCGTTCAGCCCGACCGCTGC
GCCTTATCCGGTAACTATCGTCTTGAGTCCAACCCGGTAAGACACGACTTATCGCCACTGGCAGCAGCCA
TTGGTAACTGATTTAGAGGACTTTGTCTTGAAGTTATGCACCTGTTAAGGCTAAACTGAAAGAACAGATT
TTGGTGAGTGCGGTCCTCCAACCCACTTACCTTGGTTCAAAGAGTTGGTAGCTCAGCGAACCTTGAGAAA
ACCACCGTTGGTAGCGGTGGTTTTTCTTTATTTATGAGATGATGAATCAATCGGTCTATCAAGTCAACGA
ACAGCTATTCCGTTACTCTAGATTTCAGTGCAATTTATCTCTTCAAATGTAGCACCTGAAGTCAGCCCCA
TACGATATAAGTTGTAATTCTCATGTTAGTCATGCCCCGCGCCCACCGGAAGGAGCTGACTGGGTTGAAG
GCTCTCAAGGGCATCGGTCGAGATCCCGGTGCCTAATGAGTGAGCTAACTTACATTAATTGCGTTGCGCT
CACTGCCCGCTTTCCAGTCGGGAAACCTGTCGTGCCAGCTGCATTAATGAATCGGCCAACGCGCGGGGAG
AGGCGGTTTGCGTATTGG
Features (pLannotate 1.2.2; 18 found; start..end, strand, type, name):
    995..1072    -  promoter       lacI promoter: lacI
   1080..1115    -  CDS            TcR (fragment): tetracycline efflux protein; tet; confers resistance to tetracycline
   1118..1136    +  promoter       T7 promoter: promoter for bacteriophage T7 RNA polymerase
   1137..1161    +  protein_bind   lac operator: The lac repressor binds to the lac operator to inhibit transcription in E. coli. This inhibition can be relieved by adding lactose or isopropyl-β-D-thiogalactopyranoside (IPTG). lac repressor encoded by lacI
   1176..1198    +  RBS            RBS: efficient ribosome binding site from bacteriophage T7 gene 10 (Olins and Rangwala, 1989)
   1348..1366    +  promoter       T7 promoter: promoter for bacteriophage T7 RNA polymerase
   1367..1391    +  protein_bind   lac operator: The lac repressor binds to the lac operator to inhibit transcription in E. coli. This inhibition can be relieved by adding lactose or isopropyl-β-D-thiogalactopyranoside (IPTG). lac repressor encoded by lacI
   1435..2217    +  CDS            RPA4: RFA4_HUMAN - Experimental evidence at protein level: Swiss-Prot protein existence level 1. As part of the alternative replication protein A complex, aRPA, binds single-stranded DNA and probably plays a role in DNA repair. Compared to the RPA2-containing, canonical RPA complex, may not support chromosomal DNA replication and cell cycle progression through S-phase. The aRPA may not promote efficient priming by DNA polymerase alpha but could support DNA polymerase delta synthesis in the presence of PCNA and replication factor C (RFC), the dual incision/excision reaction of nucleotide excision rep
   2239..2280    +  CDS            S-Tag (fragment): affinity and epitope tag derived from pancreatic ribonuclease A
   2310..2327    +  CDS            SET1 (fragment): solubility-enhancement tag derived from T7 phage gene 10B
   2335..2382    +  terminator     T7 terminator: transcription terminator for bacteriophage T7 RNA polymerase
   2546..2603    +  promoter       AmpR promoter (fragment): bla
   2612..3427    -  CDS            KanR: aminoglycoside phosphotransferase; aph(3')-Ia; confers resistance to kanamycin in bacteria or G418 (Geneticin®) in eukaryotes
   3428..3519    -  promoter       AmpR promoter: bla
   3535..4284    -  rep_origin     RSF ori: Plasmids containing the RSF 1030 origin of replication can be propagated in E. coli cells that contain additional plasmids with compatible origins.
   4367..4431    -  CDS            TcR (fragment): tetracycline efflux protein; tet; confers resistance to tetracycline
   4446..4467    -  protein_bind   CAP binding site: CAP binding activates transcription in the presence of cAMP. E. coli catabolite activator protein
   4480..994     -  CDS            lacI (across the origin): lac repressor; lacI; The lac repressor binds to the lac operator to inhibit transcription in E. coli. This inhibition can be relieved by adding lactose or isopropyl-β-D-thiogalactopyranoside (IPTG).
