[The description below was written by a language model from this plasmid's Addgene catalogue record and pLannotate feature annotations shown in this document.]
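Description:
pRSF-RPA4 (MSW#716) is a bacterial expression plasmid built on the pRSFDuet-1 backbone for producing human Replication Protein A 4 (RPA4) in E. coli. It replicates from the RSF 1030 origin, listed as high copy, which is compatible with other common origins so that the plasmid can coexist with additional expression vectors in the same cell. Selection is by kanamycin, conferred by an aminoglycoside phosphotransferase gene. The backbone also carries lacI with its own promoter, supplying the lac repressor needed for regulated expression.

As a Duet vector, the plasmid contains two T7 promoter/lac operator units. The annotated sequence of 4,568 nt shows the first unit followed by a T7 gene 10 ribosome binding site but no annotated coding sequence, so the first cloning site appears to be empty. The RPA4 open reading frame lies downstream of the second T7 promoter/lac operator and is followed by a T7 terminator. A partial S-tag annotation sits just after the RPA4 coding region, a remnant of the second multiple cloning site, but the record does not indicate whether it is fused in frame to the protein. The exact cloning sites are also not recorded. Short matches annotated as tetracycline-resistance, SET1 and AmpR promoter fragments are probably backbone remnants or chance matches rather than functional elements.

Transcription depends on T7 RNA polymerase in the host and is induced with IPTG, which relieves lac repressor binding at the operator. RPA4 is a homologue of the RPA2 subunit and forms part of an alternative single-stranded DNA-binding RPA complex. The plasmid is therefore suited to producing recombinant RPA4 for biochemical studies of that complex.
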