Addgene plasmid #208077: pRSF- RPA4 (MSW#716)
Purpose: Expression of human Replication Protein A 4 in E.coli
Depositing lab: Marc Wold. Depositing organization: University of Iowa. Publication: An alternative form of replication protein a prevents viral replication in vitro. Mason AC, Haring SJ, Pryor JM, Staloch CA, Gan TF, Wold MS. J Biol Chem. 2009 Feb 20;284(8):5324-31. doi: 10.1074/jbc.M808963200. Epub 2008 Dec 29. PubMed 19116208.
Backbone
  Vector backbone: pRSFDuet-1
  Backbone manufacturer: MilliporeSigma (Novagen)
  Vector type: Bacterial Expression
Growth in bacteria
  Bacterial resistance: Kanamycin, 50 μg/mL
  Growth temperature: 37°C
  Growth strain: DH5alpha
  Copy number: High Copy
Gene/Insert
  Gene/Insert name: RPA4
  Species: H. sapiens (human)
  Entrez Gene: RPA4 (a.k.a. HSU24186)
  Cloning method: Restriction Enzyme; 5′ cloning site Unknown (unknown if destroyed)
Terms and licenses: Academic/Nonprofit Terms; Industry Terms: Not Available to Industry
Depositor comments: RPA4 gene under the control of a T7 RNA polymerase promoter. Induction with IPTG expresses RPA4.
How to cite: pRSF- RPA4 (MSW#716) was a gift from Marc Wold (Addgene plasmid # 208077 ; http://n2t.net/addgene:208077 ; RRID:Addgene_208077)
